>Addgene plasmid #41503 | TAL-4CT1 | depositor partial sequence | sequence record 55372 | TAL-4CT1 sequence 220 bps
GAATGCAGGTTGTCGCCATCGCCTCTCATGACGGGGGAAAGCAAGCCCTGGAAACCGTGCAAAGGTTGTT
GCCCGTCCTTTGTCAAGACCACGGCCTTACACCCGAGCAAGTCGTGGCCATTGCATCAAACGGTGGTGGC
AAACAGGCTCTTGAGACTGTTCAGAGACTTCTCCCAGTTCTCTGTCAAGCCCACGGTTTGACACCCGACC
AAGGGCATTC
