>Addgene plasmid #41503 | TAL-4CT1 | addgene partial sequence | sequence record 55922 | M13_pUC_fwd
AGCGCGCGTAATACGACTCACTATAGGGCGAATTGGGTACCGGGCCCCCCCTCGAGGTCGACGGTATCGA
TAAGCTTGATCCAAATGAATGCCCTTGGTCGGGTGTCAAACCGTGGGCTTGACAGAGAACTGGGAGAAGT
CTCTGAACAGTCTCAAGAGCCTGTTTGCCACCACCGTTTGATGCAATGGCCACGACTTGCTCGGGTGTAA
GGCCGTGGTCTTGACAAAGGACGGGCAACAACCTTTGCACGGTTTCCAGGGCTTGCTTTCCCCCGTCATG
AGAGGCGATGGCGACAACCTGCATTCATTTGGATCGAATTCCTGCAGCCCGGGGGATCCGCCCGGGCTAG
AGCGGCCGCCACCGCGGTGGAGCTCCAGCTTTTGTTCCCTTTAGTGAGGGTTAATTGCGCGCTTGGCGTA
ATCATGGTCATAGCTGTTTCCTGTGTGAAATTGTTATCCGCTCACAATTCCACACAACATACGAGCCGGA
AGCATAAAGTGTAAAGCCTGGGGTGCCTAATGAGTGAGCTAACTCACATTAATTGCGTTGCGCTCACTGC
CCGCTTTCCAGTCGGGAAACCTGTCGTGCCAGCTGCATTAATGAATCGGCCAACGCGCGGGGAGAGGCGG
TTTGCGTATTGGGCGCTCTTCCGCTTCCTCGCTCACTGACTCGCTGCGCTCGGTCGTTCGGCTGCGGCGA
GCGGTATCAGCTCACTCAAAGGCGGTAATACGGTTATCCACAGAATCAGGGGATAACGCAGGAAAGAACA
TGTGAGCAAAAGGCCAGCAAAAGGCCAGGAACCGTAAAAAGGCCGCGTTGCTGGCGTTTTTCCATAGGCT
CCGCCCCCCTGACGAGCATCACAAAA
