[The description below was written by a language model from this plasmid's Addgene catalogue record.]
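Description:
TAL-4CT1 is a small bacterial cloning plasmid that carries a synthetic 220 bp insert named 4CT1 in a custom backbone of about 2.96 kb, catalogued as a PCR cloning vector. It is maintained in E. coli as a high-copy plasmid under ampicillin selection. The record gives no feature table, so the origin of replication and any promoter or other regulatory elements are not stated. The listed sequencing primers are the standard M13/pUC forward and reverse primers, which suggests the insert sits within a pUC-style cloning region flanked by those sites. The method by which the insert was cloned is recorded as unknown.

The plasmid belongs to a set of reagents developed for a ligation-independent cloning approach to high-throughput assembly of transcription activator-like effector (TALE) genes. TALE DNA-binding domains are built from tandem, nearly identical repeats, each specifying one base of the target sequence. Assembly systems therefore rely on libraries of pre-made repeat modules that are joined in a defined order. The insert's size and name are consistent with such a library module, a short block of TALE repeat coding sequence. However, the record does not explain the naming scheme, so the exact repeat content, base specificity and position in the assembly hierarchy cannot be determined from it. The construct has no recorded expression elements and appears to serve as a storage and amplification template for a building block. That block would be combined with other library members to make custom TALE genes, for example for designer nucleases or transcriptional regulators.
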