Addgene plasmid #41503: TAL-4CT1
Depositing lab: Veit Hornung. Depositing organization: Universitaetsklinikum Bonn. Publication: A ligation-independent cloning technique for high-throughput assembly of transcription activator-like effector genes. Schmid-Burgk JL, Schmidt T, Kaiser V, Honing K, Hornung V. Nat Biotechnol. 2012 Dec 16. doi: 10.1038/nbt.2460. PubMed 23242165.
Backbone
  Vector backbone: Custom backbone
  Backbone size w/o insert (bp): 2961
  Vector type: PCR Cloning Vector
Growth in bacteria
  Bacterial resistance: Ampicillin, 100 μg/mL
  Growth temperature: 37°C
  Growth strain: DH10B
  Copy number: High Copy
Gene/Insert
  Gene/Insert name: 4CT1
  Species: Synthetic
  Insert size (bp): 220
  Cloning method: Unknown
  Sequencing primers: 5′ M13_pUC_fwd; 3′ M13_pUC_rev
Terms and licenses: Academic/Nonprofit Terms; Industry Terms: Not Available to Industry
How to cite: TAL-4CT1 was a gift from Veit Hornung (Addgene plasmid # 41503 ; http://n2t.net/addgene:41503 ; RRID:Addgene_41503)
